>Addgene plasmid #158614 | pCASCADE-zwf-xylA | addgene full sequence | sequence record 311791 | Addgene NGS Result
CCGGATGAGCATTCATCAGGCGGGCAAGAATGTGAATAAAGGCCGGATAAAACTTGTGCTTATTTTTCTT
TACGGTCTTTAAAAAGGCCGTAATATCCAGCTGAACGGTCTGGTTATAGGTACATTGAGCAACTGACTGA
AATGCCTCAAAATGTTCTTTACGATGCCATTGGGATATATCAACGGTGGTATATCCAGTGATTTTTTTCT
CCATTTTAGCTTCCTTAGCTCCTGAAAATCTCGATAACTCAAAAAATACGCCCGGTAGTGATCTTATTTC
ATTATGGTGAAAGTTGGAACCTCTTACGTGCCGATCAACGTCTCATTTTCGCCAGATATCGACGTCTTAA
GACCCACTTTCACATTTAAGTTGTTTTTCTAATCCGCATATGATCAATTCAAGGCCGAATAAGAAGGCTG
GCTCTGCACCTTGGTGATCAAATAATTCGATAGCTTGTCGTAATAATGGCGGCATACTATCAGTAGTAGG
TGTTTCCCTTTCTTCTTTAGCGACTTGATGCTCTTGATCTTCCAATACGCAACCTAAAGTAAAATGCCCC
ACAGCGCTGAGTGCATATAATGCATTCTCTAGTGAAAAACCTTGTTGGCATAAAAAGGCTAATTGATTTT
CGAGAGTTTCATACTGTTTTTCTGTAGGCCGTGTACCTAAATGTACTTTTGCTCCATCGCGATGACTTAG
TAAAGCACATCTAAAACTTTTAGCGTTATTACGTAAAAAATCTTGCCAGCTTTCCCCTTCTAAAGGGCAA
AAGTGAGTATGGTGCCTATCTAACATCTCAATGGCTAAGGCGTCGAGCAAAGCCCGCTTATTTTTTACAT
GCCAATACAATGTAGGCTGCTCTACACCTAGCTTCTGGGCGAGTTTACGGGTTGTTAAACCTTCGATTCC
GACCTCATTAAGCAGCTCTAATGCGCTGTTAATCACTTTACTTTTATCTAATCTAGACATCATCCAGGCA
TCAAATAAAACGAAAGGCTCAGTCGAAAGACTGGGCCTTTCGTTTTATCTGTTGTTTGTCGGTGAACGCT
CTCTACTAGAGTCACACTGGCTCACCTTCGGGTGGGCCTTTCTGCGTTTATACACAGCTAACACCACGTC
GTCCCTATCTGCTGCCCTAGGTCTATGAGTGGTTGCTGGATAACTATTTCTGACACCTTACTATCTTACA
AATGTAACAAAAAAGTTATTTTTCTGTAATTCGAGCATGTCATGTTACCCCGCGAGCATAAAACGCGTAT
ATTCAGGGAGACCACAACGGTTTCCCTCTACAAATAATTTTGTTTAACTTTGAATTCAAAAGATCTGGTA
CCACCTCGAGTTCCCCGCGCCAGCGGGGATAAACCGCTCGTAAAAGCAGTACAGTGCACCGTAAGATCGA
GTTCCCCGCGCCAGCGGGGATAAACCGGGAGTGCCCAATATTACGACATCATCCATCTCGAGTTCCCCGC
GCCAGCGGGGATAAACCGAAAAAAAAACCCCGCCCCTGACAGGGCGGGGTTTTTTTTCCTAGGGATATAT
TCCGCTTCCTCGCTCACTGACTCGCTACGCTCGGTCGTTCGACTGCGGCGAGCGGAAATGGCTTACGAAC
GGGGCGGAGATTTCCTGGAAGATGCCAGGAAGATACTTAACAGGGAAGTGAGAGGGCCGCGGCAAAGCCG
TTTTTCCATAGGCTCCGCCCCCCTGACAAGCATCACGAAATCTGACGCTCAAATCAGTGGTGGCGAAACC
CGACAGGACTATAAAGATACCAGGCGTTTCCCCCTGGCGGCTCCCTCGTGCGCTCTCCTGTTCCTGCCTT
TCGGTTTACCGGTGTCATTCCGCTGTTATGGCCGCGTTTGTCTCATTCCACGCCTGACACTCAGTTCCGG
GTAGGCAGTTCGCTCCAAGCTGGACTGTATGCACGAACCCCCCGTTCAGTCCGACCGCTGCGCCTTATCC
GGTAACTATCGTCTTGAGTCCAACCCGGAAAGACATGCAAAAGCACCACTGGCAGCAGCCACTGGTAATT
GATTTAGAGGAGTTAGTCTTGAAGTCATGCGCCGGTTAAGGCTAAACTGAAAGGACAAGTTTTGGTGACT
GCGCTCCTCCAAGCCAGTTACCTCGGTTCAAAGAGTTGGTAGCTCAGAGAACCTTCGAAAAACCGCCCTG
CAAGGCGGTTTTTTCGTTTTCAGAGCAAGAGATTACGCGCAGACCAAAACGATCTCAAGAAGATCATCTT
ATTAATCAGATAAAATATTTCTAGATTTCAGTGCAATTTATCTCTTCAAATGTAGCACCTGAAGTCAGCC
CCATACGATATAAGTTGTTACTAGTGCTTGGATTCTCACCAATAAAAAACGCCCGGCGGCAACCGAGCGT
TCTGAACAAATCCAGATGGAGTTCTGAGGTCATTACTGGATCTATCAACAGGAGTCCAAGCGAGCTCGAT
ATCAAATTACGCCCCGCCCTGCCACTCATCGCAGTACTGTTGTAATTCATTAAGCATTCTGCCGACATGG
AAGCCATCACAAACGGCATGATGAACCTGAATCGCCAGCGGCATCAGCACCTTGTCGCCTTGCGTATAAT
ATTTGCCCATGGTGAAAACGGGGGCGAAGAAGTTGTCCATATTGGCCACGTTTAAATCAAAACTGGTGAA
ACTCACCCAGGGATTGGCTGAGACGAAAAACATATTCTCAATAAACCCTTTAGGGAAATAGGCCAGGTTT
TCACCGTAACACGCCACATCTTGCGAATATATGTGTAGAAACTGCCGGAAATCGTCGTGGTATTCACTCC
AGAGCGATGAAAACGTTTCAGTTTGCTCATGGAAAACGGTGTAACAAGGGTGAACACTATCCCATATCAC
CAGCTCACCGTCTTTCATTGCCATACGAAATT
Features (pLannotate 1.2.2; 8 found; start..end, strand, type, name):
    215..317     -  promoter       cat promoter: promoter of the E. coli cat gene encoding chloramphenicol acetyltransferase
    347..970     -  CDS            TetR: tetracycline repressor TetR; tetR from transposon Tn10; TetR binds to the tetracycline operator tetO to inhibit transcription. This inhibition can be relieved by adding tetracycline or doxycycline.
    982..1053    +  terminator     rrnB T1 terminator: transcription terminator T1 from the E. coli rrnB gene
   1069..1096    +  terminator     T7Te terminator: phage T7 early transcription terminator
   1540..1595    -  rep_origin     RSF ori (fragment): Plasmids containing the RSF 1030 origin of replication can be propagated in E. coli cells that contain additional plasmids with compatible origins.
   1683..2228    -  rep_origin     p15A ori: Plasmids containing the medium-copy-number p15A origin of replication can be propagated in E. coli cells that contain a second plasmid with the ColE1 origin.
   2342..2436    -  terminator     lambda t0 terminator: transcription terminator from phage lambda
   2460..214     -  CDS            cat (across the origin): CAT_ECOLX - Experimental evidence at protein level: Swiss-Prot protein existence level 1. This enzyme is an effector of chloramphenicol resistance in bacteria. From Escherichia coli. This protein is used as a marker in many commonly used cloning vectors, such as pACYC184.
