[The description below was written by a language model from this plasmid's Addgene catalogue record and pLannotate feature annotations shown in this document.]
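Description:
pCASCADE-zwf-xylA is a small (about 2.9 kb) bacterial expression plasmid built on the in-house pCASCADE backbone and intended for use in E. coli. It replicates from a p15A origin, catalogued as low copy, which is compatible with ColE1-type plasmids and so allows it to be maintained alongside other constructs in the same cell. A short fragment resembling the RSF origin is also annotated nearby. Selection is by chloramphenicol, with the cat (chloramphenicol acetyltransferase) gene driven by its own promoter and followed by the lambda t0 terminator.

The payload is a synthetic CRISPR guide array, assembled by Gibson cloning, carrying guides directed at the promoters of zwf and xylA. The array is transcribed from the E. coli ugpB promoter, which is induced under low-phosphate conditions, so silencing of the two targets switches on as phosphate is depleted rather than being constitutive. Neither the guide array nor the ugpB promoter is picked up by the automated feature table. They presumably lie in the unannotated stretch downstream of the rrnB T1 and T7Te terminators, which would insulate the cassette from upstream transcription, but the record does not fix their coordinates. The annotation also shows a TetR coding sequence; the record does not explain its role, and it may be a carry-over from the backbone's lineage. The plasmid encodes no Cas proteins, so the silencing machinery must be supplied by the host strain. According to the associated work, the construct is used for dynamic metabolic control in engineered E. coli, improving NADPH flux and xylitol biosynthesis.
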