Addgene plasmid #158614: pCASCADE-zwf-xylA
Purpose: Low phosphate inducible gRNA array to silence the xylA and zwf promoters
Depositing lab: Michael Lynch. Depositing organization: Duke University. Publication: Dynamic control over feedback regulatory mechanisms improves NADPH flux and xylitol biosynthesis in engineered E. coli. Li S, Ye Z, Moreb EA, Hennigan JN, Castellanos DB, Yang T, Lynch MD. Metab Eng. 2021 Jan 15. pii: S1096-7176(21)00013-6. doi: 10.1016/j.ymben.2021.01.005. PubMed 33460820.
Backbone
  Vector backbone: pCASCADE
  Backbone manufacturer: None - Constructed in House
  Backbone size w/o insert (bp): 2500
  Total vector size (bp): 2902
  Vector type: Bacterial Expression
Growth in bacteria
  Bacterial resistance: Chloramphenicol, 25 μg/mL
  Growth temperature: 37°C
  Growth strain: DH5alpha
  Copy number: Low Copy
Gene/Insert
  Gene/Insert name: zwf-xylA guide array
  Species: Synthetic
  Promoter: E . coli ugpB gene promoter, low phosphate induction
  Cloning method: Gibson Cloning
  Sequencing primers: 5′ GGGAGACCACAACGG; 3′ CGCAGTCGAACGACCG
Terms and licenses: Academic/Nonprofit Terms; Industry Terms: Not Available to Industry
Depositor comments: Read the preprint at bioRxiv: https://doi.org/10.1101/2020.07.27.222588
How to cite: pCASCADE-zwf-xylA was a gift from Michael Lynch (Addgene plasmid # 158614 ; http://n2t.net/addgene:158614 ; RRID:Addgene_158614)
